Addgene plasmid #130196: pRDAX-VALENTIA-015 Vimentin-Neptune//BsaI
Purpose: EMMA Kit # 1000000119 extension
Depositing lab: Gary Lewin. Depositing organization: Max-Delbrueck-Centrum fuer Molekulare Medizin (MDC).
Backbone
  Vector backbone: custom built
  Vector type: Synthetic Biology
Growth in bacteria
  Bacterial resistance: Ampicillin, 100 μg/mL
  Growth temperature: 37°C
  Growth strain: DH5alpha
  Copy number: High Copy
Gene/Insert
  Gene/Insert name: Vimentin-Neptune
  Species: M. musculus (mouse)
  Cloning method: Restriction Enzyme; 5′ cloning site unknown (unknown if destroyed); 3′ cloning site unknown (unknown if destroyed)
Terms and licenses: Academic/Nonprofit Terms; Industry Terms: Not Available to Industry
How to cite: pRDAX-VALENTIA-015 Vimentin-Neptune//BsaI was a gift from Gary Lewin (Addgene plasmid # 130196 ; http://n2t.net/addgene:130196 ; RRID:Addgene_130196)
