[The description below was written by a language model from this plasmid's Addgene catalogue record and pLannotate feature annotations shown in this document.]
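Description:
pRDAX-VALENTIA-015 Vimentin-Neptune//BsaI is a custom-built synthetic-biology plasmid of about 5.7 kb, deposited as an extension to the EMMA modular assembly kit for mammalian expression vectors. It is propagated in E. coli as a high-copy plasmid through a ColE1/pUC-type origin and selected with ampicillin. The β-lactamase gene is annotated as being driven by the cat promoter. The bacterial module is insulated by short transcription terminators (T3Te, T7Te and the bidirectional tonB terminator) flanking the origin and the marker, an arrangement that limits read-through between the maintenance functions and the payload. The "//BsaI" in the name suggests a role for this type IIS enzyme in Golden Gate-style assembly. However, no BsaI sites are annotated, the cloning sites are listed as unknown, and the record does not explain how the plasmid fits into the kit's assembly scheme.

The payload is a complete mammalian expression unit. A CMV immediate-early enhancer joined to the chicken β-actin promoter (a CAG-type arrangement) drives a vimentin coding sequence. This is followed, after a short gap consistent with a linker, by a far-red fluorescent protein annotated as mNeptune2.5, and the unit ends with an SV40 polyadenylation signal. This layout would yield vimentin carrying a C-terminal Neptune tag, useful for visualising the intermediate-filament network in transfected cells, although the record gives no specific application. The catalogue lists the insert as mouse, while the automated annotation matched human vimentin, which may simply reflect high conservation between the orthologues. The depositor and sequencing-derived records differ by one nucleotide in length and have essentially identical feature maps. A stretch of roughly 800 bp between the poly(A) signal and the T3Te terminator is unannotated.
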