Features (pLannotate 1.2.2; 11 found; start..end, strand, type, name):
    158..537     +  enhancer       CMV enhancer: human cytomegalovirus immediate early enhancer
    539..814     +  promoter       chicken β-actin promoter: No description available
    840..2237    +  CDS            VIM: VIME_HUMAN - Experimental evidence at protein level: Swiss-Prot protein existence level 1. Involved with LARP6 in the stabilization of type I collagen mRNAs for CO1A1 and CO1A2. From Homo sapiens (Human).
   2256..2984    +  CDS            mNeptune2.5: mNeptune2.5 is a basic (constitutively fluorescent) red fluorescent protein published in 2014, derived from Entacmaea quadricolor. It is reported to be a rapidly-maturing monomer with moderate acid sensitivity.
   3108..3229    +  polyA_signal   SV40 poly(A) signal: SV40 polyadenylation signal
   4030..4059    +  terminator     T3Te terminator: phage T3 early transcription terminator
   4081..4668    +  rep_origin     ori: high-copy-number ColE1/pMB1/pBR322/pUC origin of replication
   4680..4707    -  terminator     T7Te terminator: phage T7 early transcription terminator
   4731..5591    -  CDS            AmpR: β-lactamase; bla; confers resistance to ampicillin, carbenicillin, and related antibiotics
   5592..5694    -  promoter       cat promoter: promoter of the E. coli cat gene encoding chloramphenicol acetyltransferase
   5694..2       -  terminator     tonB terminator (across the origin): bidirectional E. coli tonB-P14 transcription terminator
>Addgene plasmid #130196 | pRDAX-VALENTIA-015 Vimentin-Neptune//BsaI | depositor full sequence | sequence record 249574 | Full Sequence
CTTTCTGCTATGGAGGTCAGGTATGATTTAAAGGTCTCATAGGTCTTGTATTCAGTCTCGCACTTTAGAC
ATGGTCTTCTGCTGCCCGTGGTCCTCTATTCGTCGGATGTTCTGTCGATTCTTCCTGTCTATCTGGACTG
GATCTGATATCATCGTCGACATTGATTATTGACTAGTTATTAATAGTAATCAATTACGGGGTCATTAGTT
CATAGCCCATATATGGAGTTCCGCGTTACATAACTTACGGTAAATGGCCCGCCTGGCTGACCGCCCAACG
ACCCCCGCCCATTGACGTCAATAATGACGTATGTTCCCATAGTAACGCCAATAGGGACTTTCCATTGACG
TCAATGGGTGGAGTATTTACGGTAAACTGCCCACTTGGCAGTACATCAAGTGTATCATATGCCAAGTACG
CCCCCTATTGACGTCAATGACGGTAAATGGCCCGCCTGGCATTATGCCCAGTACATGACCTTATGGGACT
TTCCTACTTGGCAGTACATCTACGTATTAGTCATCGCTATTACCATGGTCGAGGTGAGCCCCACGTTCTG
CTTCACTCTCCCCATCTCCCCCCCCTCCCCACCCCCAATTTTGTATTTATTTATTTTTTAATTATTTTGT
GCAGCGATGGGGGCGGGGGGGGGGGGGGCGCGCGCCAGGCGGGGCGGGGCGGGGCGAGGGGCGGGGCGGG
GCGAGGCGGAGAGGTGCGGCGGCAGCCAATCAGAGCGGCGCGCTCCGAAAGTTTCCTTTTATGGCGAGGC
GGCGGCGGCGGCGGCCCTATAAAAAGCGAAGCGCGCGGCGGGCGGGAGTCGCTGCGTTGGGACGCCACCA
TGAGCACCAGGAGTGTCAGTAGCTCCTCCTATAGGCGTATGTTTGGCGGACCTGGAACAGCTTCTCGACC
CAGTTCATCTCGGTCATACGTCACGACTTCAACACGAACCTATAGCCTGGGAAGTGCGCTTAGGCCTAGC
ACTAGTCGCAGCTTGTACGCATCTTCTCCAGGTGGGGTGTATGCCACGCGTTCTAGTGCCGTGAGACTGC
GTTCTTCTGTTCCTGGCGTAAGACTCCTGCAGGATTCAGTCGACTTCAGCCTTGCAGACGCCATCAACAC
CGAGTTCAAGAATACCAGGACTAACGAGAAGGTGGAGCTGCAGGAGCTGAATGATCGGTTCGCTAACTAC
ATCGATAAAGTGAGATTTCTCGAGCAGCAGAACAAGATTCTGCTGGCAGAGCTGGAACAGCTGAAAGGGC
AAGGCAAATCCAGACTCGGAGACTTGTACGAGGAGGAAATGCGGGAGCTCAGGCGACAAGTGGATCAGCT
GACAAACGACAAAGCTCGCGTGGAAGTCGAGAGAGACAATCTGGCCGAAGATATCATGCGGCTTCGGGAG
AAGTTGCAGGAAGAAATGCTGCAGCGAGAGGAGGCGGAGAACACACTCCAGTCCTTTCGCCAGGATGTGG
ACAATGCTTCCCTGGCACGGCTGGACCTCGAGAGGAAAGTTGAAAGCCTCCAGGAAGAGATAGCCTTTCT
CAAGAAACTGCACGAAGAGGAAATCCAGGAACTGCAAGCTCAGATTCAGGAGCAACACGTGCAGATTGAT
GTGGACGTGTCTAAGCCCGACCTTACCGCTGCACTCCGCGATGTCCGGCAGCAGTACGAGTCAGTTGCCG
CTAAGAACTTGCAAGAAGCAGAGGAATGGTACAAGAGCAAGTTCGCTGACCTGAGCGAAGCAGCGAATCG
CAACAATGACGCTCTTAGACAAGCCAAGCAGGAGTCTACGGAGTATCGCAGACAGGTTCAATCCCTGACT
TGCGAAGTTGATGCCCTGAAGGGGACCAATGAGAGCTTGGAACGACAAATGCGTGAGATGGAGGAAAATT
TCGCCGTAGAAGCTGCCAACTATCAGGACACTATAGGTCGCCTGCAAGACGAGATTCAGAACATGAAGGA
GGAGATGGCCAGGCATCTCAGGGAGTACCAGGATCTGCTCAATGTCAAAATGGCCCTGGATATCGAGATC
GCAACTTATCGGAAACTGCTGGAAGGCGAGGAGAGTAGAATTTCCCTTCCCTTGCCGAACTTCTCCAGCC
TGAATCTTAGGGAAACCAACCTGGACTCACTGCCACTGGTAGACACACACTCCAAAAGGACCCTGTTGAT
CAAGACAGTGGAAACCAGAGATGGCCAGGTGATCAACGAAACAAGCCAGCATCACGATGACCTGGAGGGC
GGGTCAGGCGGCAGCGTCAGCAAAGGCGAGGAGCTCATCAAGGAGAACATGCACACCAAGCTGTACATGG
AAGGTACTGTGAATAACCACCACTTCAAATGCACGCATGAAGGTGAAGGCAAGCCCTATGAGGGCACACA
GACCAATCGCATCAAAGTGGTTGAGGGAGGTCCTCTGCCGTTTGCGTTCGACATTCTGGCCACATGCTTC
ATGTATGGCTCCAAAACGTTCATCAACCACACTCAGGGCATACCCGATTTCTTCAAGCAGTCTTTTCCTG
AAGGCTTTACATGGGAGAGAGTGACCACATACGAAGATGGAGGCGTCCTCACTGTGACACAAGACACAAG
TCTGCAGGATGGATGTCTCATCTACAATGTGAAGCTGCGTGGGGTGAACTTTCCCTCTAATGGGCCTGTA
ATGCAGAAGAAAACTCTTGGGTGGGAAGCATCAACCGAGACTCTTTACCCAGCTGATGGAGGGCTTGAAG
GCCGGTGTGACATGGCTCTCAAGTTGGTAGGTGGAGGACATCTGCATTGCAACCTGAAAACCACCTACAG
GAGCAAGAAGCCAGCAAAGAACCTGAAGATGCCAGGAGTCTATTTTGTGGACAGACGATTGGAGCGGATT
AAGGAGGCCGACAATGAAACCTATGTCGAGCAACACGAGGTTGCCGTTGCTAGGTATTGTGACTTGCCTT
CCAAACTGGGGCATAAGCTGAACGGGATGGATGAGCTGTACAAATCAGGCTCTGATTAAGGCGCCAGGTA
CATCTCCAATACGGCGTCTTGCATAGAGAACACGATTAGCACACCGGTTACCCACGTGATGCCCGAACGG
ACCCATGTCATGCCAGAGCGCACTGGTAACTTGTTTATTGCAGCTTATAATGGTTACAAATAAAGCAATA
GCATCACAAATTTCACAAATAAAGCATTTTTTTCACTGCATTCTAGTTGTGGTTTGTCCAAACTCATCAA
TGTATCTTATCATGTCTGTCGTCGAATTCGAGTTGGCGCGCCTGTCATTCTAAATCTCTCTTTCAGCCTA
AAGCTTTTTCCCCGTATCCCCCCAGGTGTCTGCAGGCTCAAAGAGCAGCGAGAAGCGTTCAGAGGAAAGC
GATCCCGTGCCACCTTCCCCGTGCCCGGGCTGTCCCCGCACGCTGCCGGCTCGGGGATGCGGGGGGAGCG
CCGGACCGGAGCGGAGCCCCGGGCGGCTCGCTGCTGCCCCCTAGCGGGGGAGGGACGTAATTACATCCCT
GGGGGCTTTGGGAGGGGGCTGTCCCCGTGAGCTCCCAGGCGCGCCTGTCATTCTAAATCTCTCTTTCAGC
CTAAAGCTTTTTCCCCGTATCCCCCCAGGTGTCTGCAGGCTCAAAGAGCAGCGAGAAGCGTTCAGAGGAA
AGCGATCCCGTGCCACCTTCCCCGTGCCCGGGCTGTCCCCGCACGCTGCCGGCTCGGGGATGCGGGGGGA
GCGCCGGACCGGAGCGGAGCCCCGGGCGGCTCGCTGCTGCCCCCTAGCGGGGGAGGGACGTAATTACATC
CCTGGGGGCTTTGGGGGGGGGCTGTCCCCGTGAGCTCCCAGGCGCGCCAACTCGGTACCTCACCCGATTC
TCATCATGGAGACACATCAGGACATCTCCAATACCGCCATGGAAACGCACCAAGATGCGACTGCTCTTCT
GCCAGTGACGGCATTCGTCTGCAAGATTAACGGCATACAGAAAGAAACGATGAGACCCATTCAGGACGAG
CCTCAGACTCCAGCGTAACTGGACTGCAATCAACTCACTGGCTCACCTTCACGGGTGGGCCTTTCTTCGG
TAGAAAATCAAAGGATCTTCTTGAGATCCTTTTTTTCTGCGCGTAATCTGCTGCTTGCAAACAAAAAAAC
CACCGCTACCAGCGGTGGTTTGTTTGCCGGATCAAGAGCTACCAACTCTTTTTCCGAGGTAACTGGCTTC
AGCAGAGCGCAGATACCAAATACTGTTCTTCTAGTGTAGCCGTAGTTAGGCCACCACTTCAAGAACTCTG
TAGCACCGCCTACATACCTCGCTCTGCTAATCCTGTTACCAGTGGCTGCTGCCAGTGGCGATAAGTCGTG
TCTTACCGGGTTGGACTCAAGACGATAGTTACCGGATAAGGCGCAGCGGTCGGGCTGAACGGGGGGTTCG
TGCACACAGCCCAGCTTGGAGCGAACGACCTACACCGAACTGAGATACCTACAGCGTGAGCTATGAGAAA
GCGCCACGCTTCCCGAAGGGAGAAAGGCGGACAGGTATCCGGTAAGCGGCAGGGTCGGAACAGGAGAGCG
CACGAGGGAGCTTCCAGGGGGAAACGCCTGGTATCTTTATAGTCCTGTCGGGTTTCGCCACCTCTGACTT
GAGCATCGATTTTTGTGATGCTCGTCAGGGGGGCGGAGCCTATGGAAAAACGCCAGCAACGCAGAAAGGC
CCACCCGAAGGTGAGCCAGGTGATTACATTTGGGCCCTCATTACCAATGCTTAATCAGTGAGGCACCTAT
CTCAGCGATCTGTCTATTTCGTTCATCCATAGTTGCCTGACTCCCCGTCGTGTAGATAACTACGATGCGG
GAGGGCTTACCATCTGGCCCCAGTGCTGCAATGATACCGCGAGAACCACGCTCACCGGCTCCAGATTTAT
CAGCAATAAACCAGCCAGCCGGGAGGGCCGAGCGCAGAAGTGATCCTGCAACTTTATCCGCCTCCATCCA
GTCTATTAATTGTTGCCGGGAAGCTAGAGTAAGTAGTTCGCCAGTTAATAGTTTGCGCAACGTTGTTGCC
ATTGCTACAGGCATCGTGGTGTCACGCTCGTCGTTTGGTATGGCTTCATTCAGCTCCGGTTCCCAACGAT
CAAGGCGAGTTACATGATCCCCCATGTTGTGCAAAAAAGCGGTTAGCTCCTTCGGTCCTCCGATCGTTGC
CAGAAGTAAGTTGGCCGCAGTGTTATCACTCATGGTTATGGCAGCACTGCATAATTCTCTTACTGTCATG
CCATCCGTGAGATGCTTTTCTGTGACTGGTGAGTACTCAACCAAGTCATTCTGAGAATAGTGTATGCGGC
GACCGAGTTGCTCTTGCCCGGCGTCAATACGGGATAATACCGCGCCACATAGCAGAACTTTAAAAGTGCT
CATCATTGGAAAACGTTCTTCGGGGCGTAAACTCTCAAGGATCTTACCGCTGTTGAGATCCAGTTCGATG
TAACCCACTCGTGCACCCAACTGATCTTCAGCATCTTTTACTTTCACCAGCGTTTCTGGGTGAGCAAAAA
CAGGAAGGCAAAATGCCGCAAAAAAGGGAATAAGGGCGACACGGAAATGTTGAATACTCATTTTAGCTTC
CTTAGCTCCTGAAAATCTCGATAACTCAAAAAATACGCCCGGTAGTGATCTTATTTCATTATGGTGAAAG
TTGGAACCTCTTACGTGCCGATCAGTCAAAAGCCTCCGGTCGGAGGCTTTTGA
