Features (pLannotate 1.2.2; 11 found; start..end, strand, type, name):
    158..537     +  enhancer       CMV enhancer: human cytomegalovirus immediate early enhancer
    539..814     +  promoter       chicken β-actin promoter: No description available
    840..2237    +  CDS            VIM: VIME_HUMAN - Experimental evidence at protein level: Swiss-Prot protein existence level 1. Involved with LARP6 in the stabilization of type I collagen mRNAs for CO1A1 and CO1A2. From Homo sapiens (Human).
   2256..2984    +  CDS            mNeptune2.5: mNeptune2.5 is a basic (constitutively fluorescent) red fluorescent protein published in 2014, derived from Entacmaea quadricolor. It is reported to be a rapidly-maturing monomer with moderate acid sensitivity.
   3108..3229    +  polyA_signal   SV40 poly(A) signal: SV40 polyadenylation signal
   4030..4059    +  terminator     T3Te terminator: phage T3 early transcription terminator
   4081..4668    +  rep_origin     ori: high-copy-number ColE1/pMB1/pBR322/pUC origin of replication
   4680..4707    -  terminator     T7Te terminator: phage T7 early transcription terminator
   4731..5591    -  CDS            AmpR: β-lactamase; bla; confers resistance to ampicillin, carbenicillin, and related antibiotics
   5592..5694    -  promoter       cat promoter: promoter of the E. coli cat gene encoding chloramphenicol acetyltransferase
   5695..2       -  terminator     tonB terminator (across the origin): bidirectional E. coli tonB-P14 transcription terminator
>Addgene plasmid #130196 | pRDAX-VALENTIA-015 Vimentin-Neptune//BsaI | addgene full sequence | sequence record 298158 | Addgene NGS Result
CTTTCTGCTATGGAGGTCAGGTATGATTTAAAGGTCTCATAGGTCTTGTATTCAGTCTCGCACTTTAGAC
ATGGTCTTCTGCTGCCCGTGGTCCTCTATTCGTCGGATGTTCTGTCGATTCTTCCTGTCTATCTGGACTG
GATCTGATATCATCGTCGACATTGATTATTGACTAGTTATTAATAGTAATCAATTACGGGGTCATTAGTT
CATAGCCCATATATGGAGTTCCGCGTTACATAACTTACGGTAAATGGCCCGCCTGGCTGACCGCCCAACG
ACCCCCGCCCATTGACGTCAATAATGACGTATGTTCCCATAGTAACGCCAATAGGGACTTTCCATTGACG
TCAATGGGTGGAGTATTTACGGTAAACTGCCCACTTGGCAGTACATCAAGTGTATCATATGCCAAGTACG
CCCCCTATTGACGTCAATGACGGTAAATGGCCCGCCTGGCATTATGCCCAGTACATGACCTTATGGGACT
TTCCTACTTGGCAGTACATCTACGTATTAGTCATCGCTATTACCATGGTCGAGGTGAGCCCCACGTTCTG
CTTCACTCTCCCCATCTCCCCCCCCTCCCCACCCCCAATTTTGTATTTATTTATTTTTTAATTATTTTGT
GCAGCGATGGGGGCGGGGGGGGGGGGGGCGCGCGCCAGGCGGGGCGGGGCGGGGCGAGGGGCGGGGCGGG
GCGAGGCGGAGAGGTGCGGCGGCAGCCAATCAGAGCGGCGCGCTCCGAAAGTTTCCTTTTATGGCGAGGC
GGCGGCGGCGGCGGCCCTATAAAAAGCGAAGCGCGCGGCGGGCGGGAGTCGCTGCGTTGGGACGCCACCA
TGAGCACCAGGAGTGTCAGTAGCTCCTCCTATAGGCGTATGTTTGGCGGACCTGGAACAGCTTCTCGACC
CAGTTCATCTCGGTCATACGTCACGACTTCAACACGAACCTATAGCCTGGGAAGTGCGCTTAGGCCTAGC
ACTAGTCGCAGCTTGTACGCATCTTCTCCAGGTGGGGTGTATGCCACGCGTTCTAGTGCCGTGAGACTGC
GTTCTTCTGTTCCTGGCGTAAGACTCCTGCAGGATTCAGTCGACTTCAGCCTTGCAGACGCCATCAACAC
CGAGTTCAAGAATACCAGGACTAACGAGAAGGTGGAGCTGCAGGAGCTGAATGATCGGTTCGCTAACTAC
ATCGATAAAGTGAGATTTCTCGAGCAGCAGAACAAGATTCTGCTGGCAGAGCTGGAACAGCTGAAAGGGC
AAGGCAAATCCAGACTCGGAGACTTGTACGAGGAGGAAATGCGGGAGCTCAGGCGACAAGTGGATCAGCT
GACAAACGACAAAGCTCGCGTGGAAGTCGAGAGAGACAATCTGGCCGAAGATATCATGCGGCTTCGGGAG
AAGTTGCAGGAAGAAATGCTGCAGCGAGAGGAGGCGGAGAACACACTCCAGTCCTTTCGCCAGGATGTGG
ACAATGCTTCCCTGGCACGGCTGGACCTCGAGAGGAAAGTTGAAAGCCTCCAGGAAGAGATAGCCTTTCT
CAAGAAACTGCACGAAGAGGAAATCCAGGAACTGCAAGCTCAGATTCAGGAGCAACACGTGCAGATTGAT
GTGGACGTGTCTAAGCCCGACCTTACCGCTGCACTCCGCGATGTCCGGCAGCAGTACGAGTCAGTTGCCG
CTAAGAACTTGCAAGAAGCAGAGGAATGGTACAAGAGCAAGTTCGCTGACCTGAGCGAAGCAGCGAATCG
CAACAATGACGCTCTTAGACAAGCCAAGCAGGAGTCTACGGAGTATCGCAGACAGGTTCAATCCCTGACT
TGCGAAGTTGATGCCCTGAAGGGGACCAATGAGAGCTTGGAACGACAAATGCGTGAGATGGAGGAAAATT
TCGCCGTAGAAGCTGCCAACTATCAGGACACTATAGGTCGCCTGCAAGACGAGATTCAGAACATGAAGGA
GGAGATGGCCAGGCATCTCAGGGAGTACCAGGATCTGCTCAATGTCAAAATGGCCCTGGATATCGAGATC
GCAACTTATCGGAAACTGCTGGAAGGCGAGGAGAGTAGAATTTCCCTTCCCTTGCCGAACTTCTCCAGCC
TGAATCTTAGGGAAACCAACCTGGACTCACTGCCACTGGTAGACACACACTCCAAAAGGACCCTGTTGAT
CAAGACAGTGGAAACCAGAGATGGCCAGGTGATCAACGAAACAAGCCAGCATCACGATGACCTGGAGGGC
GGGTCAGGCGGCAGCGTCAGCAAAGGCGAGGAGCTCATCAAGGAGAACATGCACACCAAGCTGTACATGG
AAGGTACTGTGAATAACCACCACTTCAAATGCACGCATGAAGGTGAAGGCAAGCCCTATGAGGGCACACA
GACCAATCGCATCAAAGTGGTTGAGGGAGGTCCTCTGCCGTTTGCGTTCGACATTCTGGCCACATGCTTC
ATGTATGGCTCCAAAACGTTCATCAACCACACTCAGGGCATACCCGATTTCTTCAAGCAGTCTTTTCCTG
AAGGCTTTACATGGGAGAGAGTGACCACATACGAAGATGGAGGCGTCCTCACTGTGACACAAGACACAAG
TCTGCAGGATGGATGTCTCATCTACAATGTGAAGCTGCGTGGGGTGAACTTTCCCTCTAATGGGCCTGTA
ATGCAGAAGAAAACTCTTGGGTGGGAAGCATCAACCGAGACTCTTTACCCAGCTGATGGAGGGCTTGAAG
GCCGGTGTGACATGGCTCTCAAGTTGGTAGGTGGAGGACATCTGCATTGCAACCTGAAAACCACCTACAG
GAGCAAGAAGCCAGCAAAGAACCTGAAGATGCCAGGAGTCTATTTTGTGGACAGACGATTGGAGCGGATT
AAGGAGGCCGACAATGAAACCTATGTCGAGCAACACGAGGTTGCCGTTGCTAGGTATTGTGACTTGCCTT
CCAAACTGGGGCATAAGCTGAACGGGATGGATGAGCTGTACAAATCAGGCTCTGATTAAGGCGCCAGGTA
CATCTCCAATACGGCGTCTTGCATAGAGAACACGATTAGCACACCGGTTACCCACGTGATGCCCGAACGG
ACCCATGTCATGCCAGAGCGCACTGGTAACTTGTTTATTGCAGCTTATAATGGTTACAAATAAAGCAATA
GCATCACAAATTTCACAAATAAAGCATTTTTTTCACTGCATTCTAGTTGTGGTTTGTCCAAACTCATCAA
TGTATCTTATCATGTCTGTCGTCGAATTCGAGTTGGCGCGCCTGTCATTCTAAATCTCTCTTTCAGCCTA
AAGCTTTTTCCCCGTATCCCCCCAGGTGTCTGCAGGCTCAAAGAGCAGCGAGAAGCGTTCAGAGGAAAGC
GATCCCGTGCCACCTTCCCCGTGCCCGGGCTGTCCCCGCACGCTGCCGGCTCGGGGATGCGGGGGGAGCG
CCGGACCGGAGCGGAGCCCCGGGCGGCTCGCTGCTGCCCCCTAGCGGGGGAGGGACGTAATTACATCCCT
GGGGGCTTTGGGAGGGGGCTGTCCCCGTGAGCTCCCAGGCGCGCCTGTCATTCTAAATCTCTCTTTCAGC
CTAAAGCTTTTTCCCCGTATCCCCCCAGGTGTCTGCAGGCTCAAAGAGCAGCGAGAAGCGTTCAGAGGAA
AGCGATCCCGTGCCACCTTCCCCGTGCCCGGGCTGTCCCCGCACGCTGCCGGCTCGGGGATGCGGGGGGA
GCGCCGGACCGGAGCGGAGCCCCGGGCGGCTCGCTGCTGCCCCCTAGCGGGGGAGGGACGTAATTACATC
CCTGGGGGCTTTGGGGGGGGGCTGTCCCCGTGAGCTCCCAGGCGCGCCAACTCGGTACCTCACCCGATTC
TCATCATGGAGACACATCAGGACATCTCCAATACCGCCATGGAAACGCACCAAGATGCGACTGCTCTTCT
GCCAGTGACGGCATTCGTCTGCAAGATTAACGGCATACAGAAAGAAACGATGAGACCCATTCAGGACGAG
CCTCAGACTCCAGCGTAACTGGACTGCAATCAACTCACTGGCTCACCTTCACGGGTGGGCCTTTCTTCGG
TAGAAAATCAAAGGATCTTCTTGAGATCCTTTTTTTCTGCGCGTAATCTGCTGCTTGCAAACAAAAAAAC
CACCGCTACCAGCGGTGGTTTGTTTGCCGGATCAAGAGCTACCAACTCTTTTTCCGAGGTAACTGGCTTC
AGCAGAGCGCAGATACCAAATACTGTTCTTCTAGTGTAGCCGTAGTTAGGCCACCACTTCAAGAACTCTG
TAGCACCGCCTACATACCTCGCTCTGCTAATCCTGTTACCAGTGGCTGCTGCCAGTGGCGATAAGTCGTG
TCTTACCGGGTTGGACTCAAGACGATAGTTACCGGATAAGGCGCAGCGGTCGGGCTGAACGGGGGGTTCG
TGCACACAGCCCAGCTTGGAGCGAACGACCTACACCGAACTGAGATACCTACAGCGTGAGCTATGAGAAA
GCGCCACGCTTCCCGAAGGGAGAAAGGCGGACAGGTATCCGGTAAGCGGCAGGGTCGGAACAGGAGAGCG
CACGAGGGAGCTTCCAGGGGGAAACGCCTGGTATCTTTATAGTCCTGTCGGGTTTCGCCACCTCTGACTT
GAGCATCGATTTTTGTGATGCTCGTCAGGGGGGCGGAGCCTATGGAAAAACGCCAGCAACGCAGAAAGGC
CCACCCGAAGGTGAGCCAGGTGATTACATTTGGGCCCTCATTACCAATGCTTAATCAGTGAGGCACCTAT
CTCAGCGATCTGTCTATTTCGTTCATCCATAGTTGCCTGACTCCCCGTCGTGTAGATAACTACGATGCGG
GAGGGCTTACCATCTGGCCCCAGTGCTGCAATGATACCGCGAGAACCACGCTCACCGGCTCCAGATTTAT
CAGCAATAAACCAGCCAGCCGGGAGGGCCGAGCGCAGAAGTGATCCTGCAACTTTATCCGCCTCCATCCA
GTCTATTAATTGTTGCCGGGAAGCTAGAGTAAGTAGTTCGCCAGTTAATAGTTTGCGCAACGTTGTTGCC
ATTGCTACAGGCATCGTGGTGTCACGCTCGTCGTTTGGTATGGCTTCATTCAGCTCCGGTTCCCAACGAT
CAAGGCGAGTTACATGATCCCCCATGTTGTGCAAAAAAGCGGTTAGCTCCTTCGGTCCTCCGATCGTTGC
CAGAAGTAAGTTGGCCGCAGTGTTATCACTCATGGTTATGGCAGCACTGCATAATTCTCTTACTGTCATG
CCATCCGTGAGATGCTTTTCTGTGACTGGTGAGTACTCAACCAAGTCATTCTGAGAATAGTGTATGCGGC
GACCGAGTTGCTCTTGCCCGGCGTCAATACGGGATAATACCGCGCCACATAGCAGAACTTTAAAAGTGCT
CATCATTGGAAAACGTTCTTCGGGGCGTAAACTCTCAAGGATCTTACCGCTGTTGAGATCCAGTTCGATG
TAACCCACTCGTGCACCCAACTGATCTTCAGCATCTTTTACTTTCACCAGCGTTTCTGGGTGAGCAAAAA
CAGGAAGGCAAAATGCCGCAAAAAAGGGAATAAGGGCGACACGGAAATGTTGAATACTCATTTTAGCTTC
CTTAGCTCCTGAAAATCTCGATAACTCAAAAAATACGCCCGGTAGTGATCTTATTTCATTATGGTGAAAG
TTGGAACCTCTTACGTGCCGATCAAGTCAAAAGCCTCCGGTCGGAGGCTTTTGA
